>Addgene plasmid #42305 | pHYBAD94 | depositor full sequence | sequence record 62155 | pHYBAD94 plasmid sequence
TATGGGCTTCATAGCTTCTAATTGTTTCAATGGTACCCAGTACAAACTTATCCTGAACGGTAAAACCCTG
AAAGGTGAAACCACCACCGAAGCTGTTGACGCTGCTACCGCGGAAAAAGTTTTCAAACAGTACGCTAACG
ACAACGGTGTTGACGGTGAATGGACCTACGACGACGCTACCAAAACCTACACCGTAACGGAATTCCATCA
TCATCATCATCATTAAGCTTGGCTGTTTTGGCGGATGAGAGAAGATTTTCAGCCTGATACAGATTAAATC
AGAACGCAGAAGCGGTCTGATAAAACAGAATTTGCCTGGCGGCAGTAGCGCGGTGGTCCCACCTGACCCC
ATGCCGAACTCAGAAGTGAAACGCCGTAGCGCCGATGGTAGTGTGGGGTCTCCCCATGCGAGAGTAGGGA
ACTGCCAGGCATCAAATAAAACGAAAGGCTCAGTCGAAAGACTGGGCCTTTCGTTTTATCTGTTGTTTGT
CGGTGAACGCTCTCCTGAGTAGGACAAATCCGCCGGGAGCGGATTTGAACGTTGCGAAGCAACGGCCCGG
AGGGTGGCGGGCAGGACGCCCGCCATAAACTGCCAGGCATCAAATTAAGCAGAAGGCCATCCTGACGGAT
GGCCTTTTTGCGTTTCTACAAACTCTTTTGTTTATTTTTCTAAATACATTCAAATATGTATCCGCTCATG
AGACAATAACCCTGATAAATGCTTCAATAATATTGAAAAAGGAAGAGTATGAGTATTCAACATTTCCGTG
TCGCCCTTATTCCCTTTTTTGCGGCATTTTGCCTTCCTGTTTTTGCTCACCCAGAAACGCTGGTGAAAGT
AAAAGATGCTGAAGATCAGTTGGGTGCACGAGTGGGTTACATCGAACTGGATCTCAACAGCGGTAAGATC
CTTGAGAGTTTTCGCCCCGAAGAACGTTTTCCAATGATGAGCACTTTTAAAGTTCTGCTATGTGGCGCGG
TATTATCCCGTGTTGACGCCGGGCAAGAGCAACTCGGTCGCCGCATACACTATTCTCAGAATGACTTGGT
TGAGTACTCACCAGTCACAGAAAAGCATCTTACGGATGGCATGACAGTAAGAGAATTATGCAGTGCTGCC
ATAACCATGAGTGATAACACTGCGGCCAACTTACTTCTGACAACGATCGGAGGACCGAAGGAGCTAACCG
CTTTTTTGCACAACATGGGGGATCATGTAACTCGCCTTGATCGTTGGGAACCGGAGCTGAATGAAGCCAT
ACCAAACGACGAGCGTGACACCACGATGCCTGCAGCAATGGCAACAACGTTGCGCAAACTATTAACTGGC
GAACTACTTACTCTAGCTTCCCGGCAACAATTAATAGACTGGATGGAGGCGGATAAAGTTGCAGGACCAC
TTCTGCGCTCGGCCCTTCCGGCTGGCTGGTTTATTGCTGATAAATCTGGAGCCGGTGAGCGTGGGTCTCG
CGGTATCATTGCAGCACTGGGGCCAGATGGTAAGCCCTCCCGTATCGTAGTTATCTACACGACGGGGAGT
CAGGCAACTATGGATGAACGAAATAGACAGATCGCTGAGATAGGTGCCTCACTGATTAAGCATTGGTAAC
TGTCAGACCAAGTTTACTCATATATACTTTAGATTGATT
[125 nt withheld, positions 1650-1774]
C
[141 nt withheld, positions 1776-1916]
CCTTTGACGTTGGAGTCCACGTTCTTT
[37 nt withheld, positions 1944-1980]
ACCCTATCTCGGGCTATTCTTTTGATTTATAAGGGATTTTGCCGATTTCGGCCTATTGGTTAAAAAATGA
GCTGATTTAACAAAAATTTAACGCGAATTTTAACAAAATATTAACGTTTACAATTTAAAAGGATCTAGGT
GAAGATCCTTTTTGATAATCTCATGACCAAAATCCCTTAACGTGAGTTTTCGTTCCACTGAGCGTCAGAC
CCCGTAGAAAAGATCAAAGGATCTTCTTGAGATCCTTTTTTTCTGCGCGTAATCTGCTGCTTGCAAACAA
AAAAACCACCGCTACCAGCGGTGGTTTGTTTGCCGGATCAAGAGCTACCAACTCTTTTTCCGAAGGTAAC
TGGCTTCAGCAGAGCGCAGATACCAAATACTGTCCTTCTAGTGTAGCCGTAGTTAGGCCACCACTTCAAG
AACTCTGTAGCACCGCCTACATACCTCGCTCTGCTAATCCTGTTACCAGTGGCTGCTGCCAGTGGCGATA
AGTCGTGTCTTACCGGGTTGGACTCAAGACGATAGTTACCGGATAAGGCGCAGCGGTCGGGCTGAACGGG
GGGTTCGTGCACACAGCCCAGCTTGGAGCGAACGACCTACACCGAACTGAGATACCTACAGCGTGAGCAT
TGAGAAAGCGCCACGCTTCCCGAAGGGAGAAAGGCGGACAGGTATCCGGTAAGCGGCAGGGTCGGAACAG
GAGAGCGCACGAGGGAGCTTCCAGGGGGAAACGCCTGGTATCTTTATAGTCCTGTCGGGTTTCGCCACCT
CTGACTTGAGCGTCGATTTTTGTGATGCTCGTCAGGGGGGCGGAGCCTATGGAAAAACGCCAGCAACGCG
GCCTTTTTACGGTTCCTGGCCTTTTGCTGGCCTTTTGCTCACATGTTCTTTCCTGCGTTATCCCCTGATT
CTGTGGATAACCGTATTACCGCCTTTGAGTGAGCTGATACCGCTCGCCGCAGCCGAACGACCGAGCGCAG
CGAGTCAGTGAGCGAGGAAGCGGAAGAGCGCCTGATGCGGTATTTTCTCCTTACGCATCTGTGCGGTATT
TCACACCGGATATGGTGCACTCTCAGTACAATCTGCTCTGATGCCGCATAGTTAAGCCAGTATACACTCC
GCTATCGCTACGTGACTGGGTCATGGCTGCGCCCCGACACCCGCCAACACCCGCTGACGCGCCCTGACGG
GCTTGTCTGCTCCCGGCATCCGCTTACAGACAAGCTGTGACCGTCTCCGGGAGCTGCATGTGTCAGAGGT
TTTCACCGTCATCACCGAAACGCGCGAGGCAGCAAGGAGATGGCGCCCAACAGTCCCCCGGCCACGGGGC
CTGCCACCATACCCACGCCGAAACAAGCGCTCATGAGCCCGAAGTGGCGAGCCCGATCTTCCCCATCGGT
GATGTCGGCGATATAGGCGCCAGCAACCGCACCTGTGGCGCCGGTGATGCCGGCCACGATGCGTCCGGCG
TAGAGGATCTAATTCTCATGTTTGACAGCTTATCATCGATGCATAATGTGCCTGTCAAATGGACGAAGCA
GGGATTCTGCAAACCCTATGCTACTCCGTCAAGCCGTCAATTGTCTGATTCGTTACCAATTATGACAACT
TGACGGCTACATCATTCACTTTTTCTTCACAACCGGCACGGAACTCGCTCGGGCTGGCCCCGGTGCATTT
TTTAAATACCCGCGAGAAATAGAGTTGATCGTCAAAACCAACATTGCGACCGACGGTGGCGATAGGCATC
CGGGTGGTGCTCAAAAGCAGCTTCGCCTGGCTGATACGTTGGTCCTCGCGCCAGCTTAAGACGCTAATCC
CTAACTGCTGGCGGAAAAGATGTGACAGACGCGACGGCGACAAGCAAACATGCTGTGCGACGCTGGCGAT
ATCAAAATTGCTGTCTGCCAGGTGATCGCTGATGTACTGACAAGCCTCGCGTACCCGATTATCCATCGGT
GGATGGAGCGACTCGTTAATCGCTTCCATGCGCCGCAGTAACAATTGCTCAAGCAGATTTATCGCCAGCA
GCTCCGAATAGCGCCCTTCCCCTTGCCCGGCGTTAATGATTTGCCCAAACAGGTCGCTGAAATGCGGCTG
GTGCGCTTCATCCGGGCGAAAGAACCCCGTATTGGCAAATATTGACGGCCAGTTAAGCCATTCATGCCAG
TAGGCGCGCGGACGAAAGTAAACCCACTGGTGATACCATTCGCGAGCCTCCGGATGACGACCGTAGTGAT
GAATCTCTCCTGGCGGGAACAGCAAAATATCACCCGGTCGGCAAACAAATTCTCGTCCCTGATTTTTCAC
CACCCCCTGACCGCGAATGGTGAGATTGAGAATATAACCTTTCATTCCCAGCGGTCGGTCGATAAAAAAA
TCGAGATAACCGTTGGCCTCAATCGGCGTTAAACCCGCCACCAGATGGGCATTAAACGAGTATCCCGGCA
GCAGGGGATCATTTTGCGCTTCAGCCATACTTTTCATACTCCCGCCATTCAGAGAAGAAACCAATTGTCC
ATATTGCATCAGACATTGCCGTCACTGCGTCTTTTACTGGCTCTTCTCGCTAACCAAACCGGTAACCCCG
CTTATTAAAAGCATTCTGTAACAAAGCGGGACCAAAGCCATGACAAAAACGCGTAACAAAAGTGTCTATA
ATCACGGCAGAAAAGTCCACATTGATTATTTGCACGGCGTCACACTTTGCTATGCCATAGCATTTTTATC
CATAAGATTAGCGGATCCTACCTGACGCTTTTTATCGCAACTCTCTACTGTTTCTCCATACCCGTTTTTT
TGGGCTAGAAATAATTTTGTTTAACTTTAAGAAGGAGATATACA
Features (pLannotate 1.2.2; 16 found; start..end, strand, type, name):
     41..198     +  CDS            GB1 (fragment): B1 domain of Streptococcal protein G effective as a solubilizing fusion partner (Cheng and Patel, 2004)
    201..223     +  CDS            capTEV™ (fragment): composite tag for in vivo biotinylation, TEV protease cleavage, and 6xHis tagging
    314..429     +  ncRNA          5S rRNA: Accession: RF00001 - 5S ribosomal RNA
    433..519     +  terminator     rrnB T1 terminator: Escherichia coli rrnB; transcription terminator T1 from the E. coli rrnB gene
    611..638     +  terminator     rrnB T2 terminator: transcription terminator T2 from the E. coli rrnB gene
    657..748     +  promoter       AmpR promoter: bla
    749..1609    +  CDS            AmpR: β-lactamase; bla; confers resistance to ampicillin, carbenicillin, and related antibiotics
   1651..2031    +  rep_origin     M13 ori (sequence partly withheld): M13 bacteriophage origin of replication; arrow indicates direction of (+) strand synthesis
   2217..2805    +  rep_origin     ori: high-copy-number ColE1/pMB1/pBR322/pUC origin of replication
   2991..3131    -  misc_feature   bom: basis of mobility region from pBR322
   3233..3273    -  CDS            rop (fragment): Rop protein, which maintains plasmids at low copy number; rop
   3272..3459    -  CDS            TcR (fragment): tetracycline efflux protein; tet; confers resistance to tetracycline
   3472..3490    +  promoter       tet promoter (fragment): E. coli promoter for tetracycline efflux protein gene
   3580..4458    -  CDS            araC: L-arabinose regulatory protein; araC
   4485..4769    +  promoter       araBAD promoter: araBAD; promoter of the L-arabinose operon of E. coli; the araC regulatory gene is transcribed in the opposite direction (Guzman et al., 1995)
   4796..4818    +  RBS            RBS: efficient ribosome binding site from bacteriophage T7 gene 10 (Olins and Rangwala, 1989)
