[The description below was written by a language model from this plasmid's Addgene catalogue record and pLannotate feature annotations shown in this document.]
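Description:
pHYBAD94 is a bacterial expression plasmid built on the Invitrogen pBAD backbone, about 4.8 kb in total, for arabinose-inducible production of a very short C-terminal split-intein fragment in E. coli. It is maintained under ampicillin selection through the bla (AmpR) gene and replicates from a ColE1/pBR322-type origin. The catalogue lists it as low copy. The feature table also shows the pBR322 bom region, only fragments of rop and of the tetracycline resistance gene and its promoter, and an M13 phage origin that could support single-stranded DNA production.

The payload is NpuDnaEC6, a 36 bp insert encoding the C-intein piece of a split version of the DnaE intein from Nostoc punctiforme, cloned between NdeI and HindIII sites. The insert itself is too small to be annotated in the feature table. Given the circular map, it would lie between the T7 gene 10 ribosome binding site at the end of the numbering and the GB1 coding region near the start. Expression is driven by the araBAD promoter, with the divergently transcribed araC regulator on the same plasmid providing repression without L-arabinose and activation with it. Downstream of the intein fragment, the backbone supplies a C-terminal GB1-H6 fusion, in which the B1 domain of streptococcal protein G acts as a solubility-enhancing partner and model extein. The hexahistidine tag, picked up by the annotation software as a partial capTEV match, allows affinity purification. The rrnB T1 and T2 terminators close the transcription unit.

The associated publication concerns the solution structure of the NpuDnaE intein and the design of a new split intein suited to site-specific chemical modification. This suggests the plasmid supplies the C-terminal precursor for protein trans-splicing with a matching N-intein partner, which is not part of this record.
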