Addgene plasmid #42305: pHYBAD94
Depositing lab: Hideo Iwai. Depositing organization: University of Helsinki, Institute of Biotechnology. Publication: Solution structure of DnaE intein from Nostoc punctiforme: structural basis for the design of a new split intein suitable for site-specific chemical modification. Oeemig JS, Aranko AS, Djupsjobacka J, Heinamaki K, Iwai H. FEBS Lett. 2009 May 6;583(9):1451-6. doi: 10.1016/j.febslet.2009.03.058. Epub 2009 Apr 1. PubMed 19344715.
Backbone
  Vector backbone: pBAD
  Backbone manufacturer: Invitrogen
  Backbone size w/o insert (bp): 4786
  Total vector size (bp): 4822
  Vector type: Bacterial Expression
Growth in bacteria
  Bacterial resistance: Ampicillin, 100 μg/mL
  Growth temperature: 37°C
  Growth strain: DH5alpha
  Copy number: Low Copy
Gene/Insert
  Gene/Insert name: NpuDnaEC6 (alt names: C-intein of NpuDnaEC6 split intein; split intein)
  Species: Nostoc punctiforme
  Insert size (bp): 36
  Promoter: araBAD
  Tag / fusion protein: GB1-H6 (C terminal on backbone)
  Cloning method: Restriction Enzyme; 5′ cloning site NdeI (not destroyed); 3′ cloning site HindIII (not destroyed)
  Sequencing primers: 5′ pBAD Forward; 3′ pBAD Reverse
Terms and licenses: Academic/Nonprofit Terms; Industry Terms: Not Available to Industry
How to cite: pHYBAD94 was a gift from Hideo Iwai (Addgene plasmid # 42305 ; http://n2t.net/addgene:42305 ; RRID:Addgene_42305)
