>Addgene plasmid #42305 | pHYBAD94 | addgene partial sequence | sequence record 103765 | pBAD-F 5'-ATGCCATAGCATTTTTATCC-3'
ACGCTTTTTATCGCAACTCTCTACTGTTTCTCCATACCCGTTTTTTTGGGCTAGAAATAATTTTGTTTAA
CTTTAAGAAGGAGATATACATATGGGCTTCATAGCTTCTAATTGTTTCAATGGTACCCAGTACAAACTTA
TCCTGAACGGTAAAACCCTGAAAGGTGAAACCACCACCGAAGCTGTTGACGCTGCTACCGCGGAAAAAGT
TTTCAAACAGTACGCTAACGACAACGGTGTTGACGGTGAATGGACCTACGACGACGCTACCAAAACCTAC
ACCGTAACGGAATTCCATCATCATCATCATCATTAAGCTTGGCTGTTTTGGCGGATGAGAGAAGATTTTC
AGCCTGATACAGATTAAATCAGAACGCAGAAGCGGTCTGATAAAACAGAATTTGCCTGGCGGCAGTAGCG
CGGTGGTCCCACCTGACCCCATGCCGAACTCAGAAGTGAAACGCCGTAGCGCCGATGGTAGTGTGGGGTC
TCCCCATGCGAGAGTAGGGAACTGCCAGGCATCAAATAAAACGAAAGGCTCAGTCGAAAGACTGGGCCTT
TCGTTTTATCTGTTGTTTGTCGGTGAACGCTCTCCTGAGTAGGACAAATCCGCCGGGAGCGGATTTGAAC
GTTGCGAAGCAACGGCCCGGAGGGTGGCGGGCAGGACGCCCGCCATAAACTGCCAGGCATCAAATTAAGC
AGAAGGCCATCCTGACGGATGGCCTTTTTGCGTTTCTACAAACTCTTTTGTTTATTTTTCTAAATACATT
CAAATATGTATC
