>Addgene plasmid #42305 | pHYBAD94 | addgene partial sequence | sequence record 103767 | pBAD-R 5'-GATTTAATCTGTATCAGG-3'
GCCAAGCTTAATGATGATGATGATGATGGAATTCCGTTACGGTGTAGGTTTTGGTAGCGTCGTCGTAGGT
CCATTCACCGTCAACACCGTTGTCGTTAGCGTACTGTTTGAAAACTTTTTCCGCGGTAGCAGCGTCAACA
GCTTCGGTGGTGGTTTCACCTTTCAGGGTTTTACCGTTCAGGATAAGTTTGTACTGGGTACCATTGAAAC
AATTAGAAGCTATGAAGCCCATATGTATATCTCCTTCTTAAAGTTAAACAAAATTATTTCTAGCCCAAAA
AAACGGGTATGGAGAAACAGTAGAGAGTTGCGATAAAAAGCGTCAGGTAGGATCCGCTAATCTTATGGAT
AAAAATGCTATGGCATAGCAAAGTGTGACGCCGTGCAAATAATCAATGTGGACTTTTCTGCCGTGATTAT
AGACACTTTTGTTACGCGTTTTTGTCATGGCTTTGGTCCCGCTTTGTTACAGAATGCTTTTAATAAGCGG
GGTTACCGGTTTGGTTAGCGAGAAGAGCCAGTAAAAGACGCAGTGACGGCAATGTCTGATGCAATATGGA
CAATTGGTTTCTTCTCTGAATGGCGGGAGTATGAAAAGTATGGCTGAAGCGCAAAATGATCCCCTGCTGC
CGGGATACTCGTTTAATGCCCATCTGGTGGCGGGTTTAACGCCGATTGAGGCCAACGGTTATCTCGATTT
TTTTATCGACCGACCGCTGGGAATGAAAGGTTATATTCTCAATCTCACCATTCGCGG
